>Addgene plasmid #113828 | pSPDEF-donor | depositor full sequence | sequence record 214789 | Full Sequence
GACCTGCAGGCATGCAAGCTTGGCGTAATCATGGTCATAGCTGTTTCCTGTGTGAAATTGTTATCCGCTC
ACAATTCCACACAACATACGAGCCGGAAGCATAAAGTGTAAAGCCTGGGGTGCCTAATGAGTGAGCTAAC
TCACATTAATTGCGTTGCGCTCACTGCCCGCTTTCCAGTCGGGAAACCTGTCGTGCCAGCTGCATTAATG
AATCGGCCAACGCGCGGGGAGAGGCGGTTTGCGTATTGGGCGCTCTTCCGCTTCCTCGCTCACTGACTCG
CTGCGCTCGGTCGTTCGGCTGCGGCGAGCGGTATCAGCTCACTCAAAGGCGGTAATACGGTTATCCACAG
AATCAGGGGATAACGCAGGAAAGAACATGTGAGCAAAAGGCCAGCAAAAGGCCAGGAACCGTAAAAAGGC
CGCGTTGCTGGCGTTTTTCCATAGGCTCCGCCCCCCTGACGAGCATCACAAAAATCGACGCTCAAGTCAG
AGGTGGCGAAACCCGACAGGACTATAAAGATACCAGGCGTTTCCCCCTGGAAGCTCCCTCGTGCGCTCTC
CTGTTCCGACCCTGCCGCTTACCGGATACCTGTCCGCCTTTCTCCCTTCGGGAAGCGTGGCGCTTTCTCA
TAGCTCACGCTGTAGGTATCTCAGTTCGGTGTAGGTCGTTCGCTCCAAGCTGGGCTGTGTGCACGAACCC
CCCGTTCAGCCCGACCGCTGCGCCTTATCCGGTAACTATCGTCTTGAGTCCAACCCGGTAAGACACGACT
TATCGCCACTGGCAGCAGCCACTGGTAACAGGATTAGCAGAGCGAGGTATGTAGGCGGTGCTACAGAGTT
CTTGAAGTGGTGGCCTAACTACGGCTACACTAGAAGGACAGTATTTGGTATCTGCGCTCTGCTGAAGCCA
GTTACCTTCGGAAAAAGAGTTGGTAGCTCTTGATCCGGCAAACAAACCACCGCTGGTAGCGGTGGTTTTT
TTGTTTGCAAGCAGCAGATTACGCGCAGAAAAAAAGGATCTCAAGAAGATCCTTTGATCTTTTCTACGGG
GTCTGACGCTCAGTGGAACGAAAACTCACGTTAAGGGATTTTGGTCATGAGATTATCAAAAAGGATCTTC
ACCTAGATCCTTTTAAATTAAAAATGAAGTTTTAAATCAATCTAAAGTATATATGAGTAAACTTGGTCTG
ACAGTTACCAATGCTTAATCAGTGAGGCACCTATCTCAGCGATCTGTCTATTTCGTTCATCCATAGTTGC
CTGACTCCCCGTCGTGTAGATAACTACGATACGGGAGGGCTTACCATCTGGCCCCAGTGCTGCAATGATA
CCGCGAGACCCACGCTCACCGGCTCCAGATTTATCAGCAATAAACCAGCCAGCCGGAAGGGCCGAGCGCA
GAAGTGGTCCTGCAACTTTATCCGCCTCCATCCAGTCTATTAATTGTTGCCGGGAAGCTAGAGTAAGTAG
TTCGCCAGTTAATAGTTTGCGCAACGTTGTTGCCATTGCTACAGGCATCGTGGTGTCACGCTCGTCGTTT
GGTATGGCTTCATTCAGCTCCGGTTCCCAACGATCAAGGCGAGTTACATGATCCCCCATGTTGTGCAAAA
AAGCGGTTAGCTCCTTCGGTCCTCCGATCGTTGTCAGAAGTAAGTTGGCCGCAGTGTTATCACTCATGGT
TATGGCAGCACTGCATAATTCTCTTACTGTCATGCCATCCGTAAGATGCTTTTCTGTGACTGGTGAGTAC
TCAACCAAGTCATTCTGAGAATAGTGTATGCGGCGACCGAGTTGCTCTTGCCCGGCGTCAATACGGGATA
ATACCGCGCCACATAGCAGAACTTTAAAAGTGCTCATCATTGGAAAACGTTCTTCGGGGCGAAAACTCTC
AAGGATCTTACCGCTGTTGAGATCCAGTTCGATGTAACCCACTCGTGCACCCAACTGATCTTCAGCATCT
TTTACTTTCACCAGCGTTTCTGGGTGAGCAAAAACAGGAAGGCAAAATGCCGCAAAAAAGGGAATAAGGG
CGACACGGAAATGTTGAATACTCATACTCTTCCTTTTTCAATATTATTGAAGCATTTATCAGGGTTATTG
TCTCATGAGCGGATACATATTTGAATGTATTTAGAAAAATAAACAAATAGGGGTTCCGCGCACATTTCCC
CGAAAAGTGCCACCTGACGTCTAAGAAACCATTATTATCATGACATTAACCTATAAAAATAGGCGTATCA
CGAGGCCCTTTCGTCTCGCGCGTTTCGGTGATGACGGTGAAAACCTCTGACACATGCAGCTCCCGGAGAC
GGTCACAGCTTGTCTGTAAGCGGATGCCGGGAGCAGACAAGCCCGTCAGGGCGCGTCAGCGGGTGTTGGC
GGGTGTCGGGGCTGGCTTAACTATGCGGCATCAGAGCAGATTGTACTGAGAGTGCACCATATGCGGTGTG
AAATACCGCACAGATGCGTAAGGAGAAAATACCGCATCAGGCGCCATTCGCCATTCAGGCTGCGCAACTG
TTGGGAAGGGCGATCGGTGCGGGCCTCTTCGCTATTACGCCAGCTGGCGAAAGGGGGATGTGCTGCAAGG
CGATTAAGTTGGGTAACGCCAGGGTTTTCCCAGTCACGACGTTGTAAAACGACGGCCAGTGAATTCGAGC
TCGGTACCCCTGCCAATGAAGCCGGGACTGGCCTCCCATTCCCACTCACCGCCACCCTCCCTGGCCACCC
AGCCTCGACCAGTGAGGAGAGCTGGACCGACAGCGAGGTGGACTCATCATGCTCCGGGCAGCCCATCCAC
CTGTGGCAGTTCCTCAAGGAGTTGCTACTCAAGCCCCACAGCTATGGCCGCTTCATTAGGTGGCTCAACA
AGGAGAAGGGTGAGCAGGGTGCCCAAGGGGCGCTGCAGGGCCAGTGAGCATGGAGGTTGTGGGGGCTTCT
GCCAGGCACGGTGCATGGGGGCAGGGGCGGGCAGAGGGGTGAAGCTGATCCCCACCTTTGTCCTAGATGC
CAAATATGCAGCTCTCATGGGACAGCCCTGGGGTCTGTGTGCAATCTGTGTCCACATCTGTCTCCTGCTA
GACTCTGTCTCACTTAGGAGTTTTAGTACTGCACAGCACCTGGAACGAGCTCCAAATCCACTCTCCCTCC
ACCATCTCATATTAATTAATCCTGCCAGAGAGGGCTGCACAGGCCGAACTGCCTGAGAATAGCAAAGAGG
TTGTTTCAGGCTTGGGAACTACAGAGACACCTGTAATGGGGAAGGGATGCTCTTGCCAAGTGAGCCGTGG
GCACTGCTGGGAGCCACACAGGACTTTGCATTAGGTCATGCAAACCCCACACAGAAGCAGGAGTTGGCAA
GGGCCAGGCCTGCAGGGCCCCAGGGAACCCACTAAGGTACACAGGCTCACCTGTACCGGGAGGTTTGTGA
CTCCAGAGTATTCTCTGCCATTCACTGGGGCCTGTGGCACCTGCTTTGCACACGTCTCTTTAACCTCACC
GCAACTACACCTTGGGAGTAGGCATTTGGGCCCCCACACCCCGCCCCACCCGAGCAGGGGGAGGCCTCTG
CACGGGGTCCCTTGGTTCGCCACGAGGCTGACCTGGTGGTCTGCGTCTTTCTCCTTCTTGCCACCTCACT
CATACCACTGGCTCTCTCGGGGCCCTCCTGCTCTAGGCATCTTCAAAATTGAGGACTCAGCCCAGGTGGC
CCGGCTGTGGGGCATCCGCAAGAACCGTCCCGCCATGAACTACGACAAGCTGAGCCGCTCCATCCGCCAG
TATTACAAGAAGGGCATCATCCGGAAGCCAGACATCTCCCAGCGCCTCGTCTACCAGTTCGTGCACCCCA
TCGGGATTCCAACTACTGCAAGCGAGAATCTTTATTTTCAGGGCGCCGCCAAATTCAAAGAAACCGCTGC
TGCTAAATTCGAACGCCAGCACATGGACAGCGGAGGTGGAGGTTCGAGCGGTCCCTCGGGTTCGTCGAGC
CTGGAAGTTCTGTTCCAGGGGCCCCTGTCGTCGAGCGGTCCCTCGGGTTCGATGGTGAGCAAAGGCGAGG
AGCTGTTCACCGGGGTGGTGCCCATCCTGGTCGAGCTGGACGGCGACGTAAACGGCCACAAGTTCAGCGT
GTCCGGCGAGGGCGAGGGCGATGCCACCTACGGCAAGCTGACCCTGAAGTTCATCTGCACCACCGGCAAG
CTGCCCGTGCCCTGGCCCACCCTCGTGACCACCCTGACCTACGGCGTGCAGTGCTTCAGCCGCTACCCCG
ACCACATGAAGCAGCACGACTTCTTCAAGTCCGCCATGCCCGAAGGCTACGTCCAGGAGCGCACCATCTT
CTTCAAGGACGACGGCAACTACAAGACCCGCGCCGAGGTGAAGTTCGAGGGCGACACCCTGGTGAACCGC
ATCGAGCTGAAGGGCATCGACTTCAAGGAGGACGGCAACATCCTGGGGCACAAGCTGGAGTACAACTACA
ACAGCCACAACGTCTATATCATGGCCGACAAGCAGAAGAACGGCATCAAGGTGAACTTCAAGATCCGCCA
CAACATCGAGGACGGCAGCGTGCAGCTCGCCGACCACTACCAGCAGAACACCCCCATCGGCGACGGCCCC
GTGCTGCTGCCCGACAACCACTACCTGAGCACCCAGTCCGCCCTGAGCAAAGACCCCAACGAGAAGCGCG
ATCACATGGTCCTTAAGGAGTTCGTGACCGCCGCCGGGATCACTCTCGGCATGGACGAGCTGTACAAGTA
ATGATCTAGAGTCGAGTTAATTAAGAATTCCGCCCCCCCCCCTCTCCCTCCCCCCCCCTAACGTTACTGG
CCGAAGCCGCTTGGAATAAGGCCGGTGTGCGTTTGTCTATATGTTATTTTCCACCATATTGCCGTCTTTT
GGCAATGTGAGGGCCCGGAAACCTGGCCCTGTCTTCTTGACGAGCATTCCTAGGGGTCTTTCCCCTCTCG
CCAAAGGAATGCAGGGTCTGTTGAATGTCGTGAAGGAAGCAGTTCCTCTGGAAGCTTCTTGAAGACAAAC
AACGTCTGTAGCGACCCTTTGCAGGCAGCGGAACCCCCCACCTGGCGACAGGTGCCTCTGCGGCCAAAAG
CCACGTGTATAAGATACACCTGCAAAGGCGGCACAACCCCAGTGCCACGTTGTGAGTTGGATAGTTGTGG
AAAGAGTCAAATGGCTCTCCTCAAGCGTATTCAACAAGGGGCTGAAGGATGCCCAGAAGGTACCCCATTG
TATGGGATCTGATCTGGGGCCTCGGTGCACATGCTTTACATGTGTTTAGTCGAGGTTAAAAAAACGTCTA
GGCCCCCCGAACCACGGGGACGTGGTTTTCCTTTGAAAAACACGATGATAATATGGCCACAACCTGTTAC
ATTGCACAAGATAAAAATATATCATCACGAACAGTAAAACTGTCTGCTTACATAAACAGTAATACAAGGG
GTGTTATGGGATCGGCCATTGAACAAGATGGATTGCACGCAGGTTCTCCGGCCGCTTGGGTGGAGAGGCT
ATTCGGCTATGACTGGGCACAACAGACAATCGGCTGCTCTGATGCCGCCGTGTTCCGGCTGTCAGCGCAG
GGGCGCCCGGTTCTTTTTGTCAAGACCGACCTGTCCGGTGCCCTGAATGAACTGCAGGACGAGGCAGCGC
GGCTATCGTGGCTGGCCACGACGGGCGTTCCTTGCGCAGCTGTGCTCGACGTTGTCACTGAAGCGGGAAG
GGACTGGCTGCTATTGGGCGAAGTGCCGGGGCAGGATCTCCTGTCATCTCACCTTGCTCCTGCCGAGAAA
GTATCCATCATGGCTGATGCAATGCGGCGGCTGCATACGCTTGATCCGGCTACCTGCCCATTCGACCACC
AAGCGAAACATCGCATCGAGCGAGCACGTACTCGGATGGAAGCCGGTCTTGTCGATCAGGATGATCTGGA
CGAAGAGCATCAGGGGCTCGCGCCAGCCGAACTGTTCGCCAGGCTCAAGGCGCGCATGCCCGACGGCGAG
GATCTCGTCGTGACCCATGGCGATGCCTGCTTGCCGAATATCATGGTGGAAAATGGCCGCTTTTCTGGAT
TCATCGACTGTGGCCGGCTGGGTGTGGCGGACCGCTATCAGGACATAGCGTTGGCTACCCGTGATATTGC
TGAAGAGCTTGGCGGCGAATGGGCTGACCGCTTCCTCGTGCTTTACGGTATCGCCGCTCCCGATTCGCAG
CGCATCGCCTTCTATCGCCTTCTTGACGAGTTCTTCTGAGTCGTGCCTGGCCCAGGGCCTGAAACCCGCC
CTCAGGGGCCTCTCTCCTGCCTGCCCTGCCTCAGCCAGGCCCTGAGATGGGGGAAAACGGGCAGTCTGCT
CTGCTGCTCTGACCTTCCAGAGCCCAAGGTCAGGGAGGGGCAACCAACTGCCCCAGGGGGATATGGGTCC
TCTGGGGCCTTCGGGACCCTGGGGCAGGGGTGCTTCCTCCTCAGGCCCAGCTGCTCCCCTGGAGGACAGA
GGGAGACAGGGCTGCTCCCCAACACCTGCCTCTGACCCCAGCATTTCCAGAGCAGAGCCTACAGAAGGGC
AGTGACTCGACAAAGGCCACAGGCAGTCCAGGCCTCTCTCTGCTCCATCCCCCTGCCTCCCATTCTGCAC
CACACCTGGCATGGTGCAGGGAGACATCTGCACCCCTGAGTTGGGCAGCCAGGAGTGCCCCCGGGAATGG
ATAATAAAGATACTAGAGAACTGACATGTCCCCAGTGTCTGCGCAGTGAATGGCACAGCCCCGAGGTCAT
CAATGGTCAAATGCGGCTGTGGTCACAGGGCCTGGAGTAGTCAAGGGAGGTTTTCTGGAGGAGGTGGCTT
TGGGCTGAGCCTAAAGGGCAAGGGATAATTGATTGGTAGATGCTTCTGGGAGAGAGATAGTGAGGCTTCA
AAATCAAGGAGGGGCTAGAACAGCCACCTCATCTTCCCTGTCGCTGTTCGGGCTGAGAGGCAGGCGGCAA
GGCCGGTGCTAAAGAGGTGCTACATGCAGGACCGGAGTGGGGAAGGCATCTTTCGCATCCTTTTGCTCTG
TTGCAGAGCAGGGCTTTGCAGCTAACAGGGTGGAAGAGAGGTTGGTTGGCTCCTGTTTATGTTTCCTGAA
GGCCTCAGCAGTGCTGTCTGTGAAGATGTGAGCTCCTGTGAGTGGGTGTGAGAC
Features (pLannotate 1.2.2; 18 found; start..end, strand, type, name):
     58..74      -  protein_bind   lac operator: The lac repressor binds to the lac operator to inhibit transcription in E. coli. This inhibition can be relieved by adding lactose or isopropyl-β-D-thiogalactopyranoside (IPTG). lac repressor encoded by lacI
     82..112     -  promoter       lac promoter: promoter for the E. coli lac operon
    127..148     -  protein_bind   CAP binding site: CAP binding activates transcription in the presence of cAMP. E. coli catabolite activator protein
    161..253     -  CDS            lacI (fragment): lac repressor; lacI; The lac repressor binds to the lac operator to inhibit transcription in E. coli. This inhibition can be relieved by adding lactose or isopropyl-β-D-thiogalactopyranoside (IPTG).
    436..1024    -  rep_origin     ori: high-copy-number ColE1/pMB1/pBR322/pUC origin of replication
   1195..2055    -  CDS            AmpR: β-lactamase; bla; confers resistance to ampicillin, carbenicillin, and related antibiotics
   2056..2160    -  promoter       AmpR promoter: bla
   2255..2290    +  CDS            rop (fragment): Rop protein, which maintains plasmids at low copy number; rop
   2392..2491    +  misc_feature   bom (fragment): basis of mobility region from pBR322
   2497..2654    -  CDS            lacZα (fragment): LacZα fragment of β-galactosidase; lacZ fragment
   2714..2938    +  CDS            SPDEF (fragment): SPDEF_HUMAN - Also known as PDEF, PSE. Experimental evidence at protein level: Swiss-Prot protein existence level 1. May function as an androgen-independent transactivator of the prostate-specific antigen (PSA) promoter. Binds to 5'-GGAT-3' DNA sequences. May play a role in the regulation of the prostate gland and/or prostate cancer development. Acts as a transcriptional activator for SERPINB5 promoter. From Homo sapiens (Human).
   3628..3852    +  CDS            SPDEF (fragment): SPDEF_HUMAN - Also known as PDEF, PSE. Experimental evidence at protein level: Swiss-Prot protein existence level 1. May function as an androgen-independent transactivator of the prostate-specific antigen (PSA) promoter. Binds to 5'-GGAT-3' DNA sequences. May play a role in the regulation of the prostate gland and/or prostate cancer development. Acts as a transcriptional activator for SERPINB5 promoter. From Homo sapiens (Human).
   3873..3893    +  CDS            capTEV™ (fragment): composite tag for in vivo biotinylation, TEV protease cleavage, and 6xHis tagging
   3907..3951    +  CDS            S-Tag: affinity and epitope tag derived from pancreatic ribonuclease A
   4042..4761    +  CDS            EGFP: the original enhanced GFP (Yang et al., 1996) mammalian codon-optimized
   4799..5384    +  misc_feature   IRES2: internal ribosome entry site (IRES) of the encephalomyocarditis virus (EMCV)
   5466..6269    +  CDS            NeoR/KanR: aminoglycoside phosphotransferase from Tn5; aph(3')-II (or nptII); confers resistance to neomycin, kanamycin, and G418 (Geneticin®)
   7194..21      +  misc_feature   MCS (fragment) (across the origin): pUC18/19 multiple cloning site
