[The description below was written by a language model from this plasmid's Addgene catalogue record and pLannotate feature annotations shown in this document.]
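Description:
pSPDEF-donor is a homology-directed repair template for CRISPR knock-in, built on the high-copy pUC19 backbone and designed to tag the endogenous human transcription factor SPDEF with GFP. It replicates in E. coli from the ColE1/pUC origin and is selected with ampicillin through the bla (AmpR) gene. Remnants of the pUC19 lac promoter/operator, lacZα and multiple cloning site flank the insert, which was assembled by Gibson cloning. The plasmid has no annotated mammalian promoter or mammalian origin, consistent with a donor whose cassette is meant to be expressed only after integration at the target locus.

The insert consists of SPDEF genomic homology arms, cloned from MCF-7 cell DNA, surrounding an EGFP-IRES-Neo cassette. The feature table detects two SPDEF coding fragments upstream of the cassette, presumably exons within the 5′ arm, with the second ending shortly before the tag, which suggests an in-frame fusion at the C-terminal end of the SPDEF coding sequence. Between SPDEF and EGFP lie a short match to the capTEV composite tag (possibly a TEV cleavage or His element, although the fragment is too small to be sure) and an S-Tag, so the fusion appears to carry affinity and epitope handles as well as fluorescence. Downstream, the EMCV IRES allows the neomycin phosphotransferase gene to be translated from the same SPDEF-driven transcript, so correctly targeted cells expressing SPDEF can be enriched with G418. The roughly 900 nt after NeoR is unannotated and presumably holds the 3′ homology arm. The donor is intended to be used with the companion guide RNA plasmid pSPDEF.1.0-gDNA. The record does not state downstream applications for the tagged cells.
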