Addgene plasmid #113828: pSPDEF-donor
Purpose: CRISPR donor plasmid to tag human transcription factor SPDEF with GFP
Depositing lab: Kevin White. Depositing organization: University of Chicago.
Backbone
  Vector backbone: pUC19
  Vector type: CRISPR
Growth in bacteria
  Bacterial resistance: Ampicillin, 100 μg/mL
  Growth temperature: 37°C
  Growth strain: DH5alpha
  Copy number: High Copy
Gene/Insert
  Gene/Insert name: SPDEF homology arms flanking EGFP-IRES-Neo cassette
  Species: H. sapiens (human)
  Entrez Gene: SPDEF (a.k.a. PDEF, bA375E1.3)
  Cloning method: Gibson Cloning
  Sequencing primers: 5′ M13pUC-fwd; 3′ M13pUC-rev
Terms and licenses: Academic/Nonprofit Terms; Industry Terms: Not Available to Industry
Depositor comments: Cloning source: MCF-7. Use with plasmid pSPDEF.1.0-gDNA
How to cite: pSPDEF-donor was a gift from Kevin White (Addgene plasmid # 113828 ; http://n2t.net/addgene:113828 ; RRID:Addgene_113828)
