LOCUS       Exported 7194 bp ds-DNA circular SYN 12-MAY-2021
DEFINITION  CRISPR donor plasmid to tag human transcription factor SPDEF with
            GFP.
ACCESSION   .
VERSION     .
KEYWORDS    pSPDEF-donor
SOURCE      synthetic DNA construct
  ORGANISM  synthetic DNA construct
REFERENCE   1 (bases 1 to 7194)
  TITLE     White lab ENCODE plasmids to tag human transcription factors with
            GFP
REFERENCE   2 (bases 1 to 7194)
  AUTHORS   .
  TITLE     Direct Submission
  JOURNAL   Exported May 12, 2021 from SnapGene Server 1.1.58
            http://www.snapgene.com
FEATURES             Location/Qualifiers
     source          1..7194
                     /organism="synthetic DNA construct"
                     /mol_type="other DNA"
     primer_bind     complement(34..50)
                     /label=M13 rev
                     /note="common sequencing primer, one of multiple similar
                     variants"
     primer_bind     complement(34..50)
                     /label=M13 Reverse
                     /note="In lacZ gene. Also called M13-rev"
     primer_bind     complement(47..69)
                     /label=M13/pUC Reverse
                     /note="In lacZ gene"
     protein_bind    58..74
                     /label=lac operator
                     /bound_moiety="lac repressor encoded by lacI"
                     /note="The lac repressor binds to the lac operator to
                     inhibit transcription in E. coli. This inhibition can be
                     relieved by adding lactose or
                     isopropyl-beta-D-thiogalactopyranoside (IPTG)."
     promoter        complement(82..112)
                     /label=lac promoter
                     /note="promoter for the E. coli lac operon"
     protein_bind    127..148
                     /label=CAP binding site
                     /bound_moiety="E. coli catabolite activator protein"
                     /note="CAP binding activates transcription in the presence
                     of cAMP."
     primer_bind     complement(265..282)
                     /label=L4440
                     /note="L4440 vector, forward primer"
     rep_origin      complement(436..1024)
                     /direction=LEFT
                     /label=ori
                     /note="high-copy-number ColE1/pMB1/pBR322/pUC origin of
                     replication"
     primer_bind     complement(516..535)
                     /label=pBR322ori-F
                     /note="pBR322 origin, forward primer"
     CDS             complement(1195..2055)
                     /codon_start=1
                     /gene="bla"
                     /product="beta-lactamase"
                     /label=AmpR
                     /note="confers resistance to ampicillin, carbenicillin, and
                     related antibiotics"
                     /translation="MSIQHFRVALIPFFAAFCLPVFAHPETLVKVKDAEDQLGARVGYI
                     ELDLNSGKILESFRPEERFPMMSTFKVLLCGAVLSRIDAGQEQLGRRIHYSQNDLVEYS
                     PVTEKHLTDGMTVRELCSAAITMSDNTAANLLLTTIGGPKELTAFLHNMGDHVTRLDRW
                     EPELNEAIPNDERDTTMPVAMATTLRKLLTGELLTLASRQQLIDWMEADKVAGPLLRSA
                     LPAGWFIADKSGAGERGSRGIIAALGPDGKPSRIVVIYTTGSQATMDERNRQIAEIGAS
                     LIKHW"
     primer_bind     1818..1837
                     /label=Amp-R
                     /note="Ampicillin resistance gene, reverse primer"
     promoter        complement(2056..2160)
                     /gene="bla"
                     /label=AmpR promoter
     primer_bind     2228..2246
                     /label=pBRforEco
                     /note="pBR322 vectors, upsteam of EcoRI site, forward
                     primer"
     primer_bind     complement(2284..2306)
                     /label=pGEX 3'
                     /note="pGEX vectors, reverse primer"
     primer_bind     2406..2425
                     /label=pRS-marker
                     /note="pRS vectors, use to sequence yeast selectable
                     marker"
     primer_bind     2619..2641
                     /label=M13/pUC Forward
                     /note="In lacZ gene"
     primer_bind     2633..2650
                     /label=M13 Forward
                     /note="In lacZ gene. Also called M13-F20 or M13 (-21)
                     Forward"
     primer_bind     2634..2650
                     /label=M13 fwd
                     /note="common sequencing primer, one of multiple similar
                     variants"
     CDS             3233..3244
                     /codon_start=1
                     /product="WELQut protease recognition and cleavage site"
                     /label=WELQut site
                     /translation="WELQ"
     CDS             3874..3894
                     /codon_start=1
                     /product="tobacco etch virus (TEV) protease recognition and
                     cleavage site"
                     /label=TEV site
                     /translation="ENLYFQG"
     CDS             3907..3951
                     /codon_start=1
                     /product="affinity and epitope tag derived from pancreatic
                     ribonuclease A"
                     /label=S-Tag
                     /translation="KETAAAKFERQHMDS"
     CDS             3991..4014
                     /codon_start=1
                     /product="recognition and cleavage site for human
                     rhinovirus 3C and PreScission proteases"
                     /label=HRV 3C site
                     /translation="LEVLFQGP"
     CDS             4042..4761
                     /codon_start=1
                     /product="the original enhanced GFP (Yang et al., 1996)"
                     /label=EGFP
                     /note="mammalian codon-optimized"
                     /translation="MVSKGEELFTGVVPILVELDGDVNGHKFSVSGEGEGDATYGKLTL
                     KFICTTGKLPVPWPTLVTTLTYGVQCFSRYPDHMKQHDFFKSAMPEGYVQERTIFFKDD
                     GNYKTRAEVKFEGDTLVNRIELKGIDFKEDGNILGHKLEYNYNSHNVYIMADKQKNGIK
                     VNFKIRHNIEDGSVQLADHYQQNTPIGDGPVLLPDNHYLSTQSALSKDPNEKRDHMVLK
                     EFVTAAGITLGMDELYK"
     primer_bind     complement(4087..4108)
                     /label=EGFP-N
                     /note="EGFP, reverse primer"
     primer_bind     complement(4348..4367)
                     /label=EXFP-R
                     /note="For distinguishing EGFP variants, reverse primer"
     misc_feature    4799..5384
                     /label=IRES2
                     /note="internal ribosome entry site (IRES) of the
                     encephalomyocarditis virus (EMCV)"
     primer_bind     complement(4965..4982)
                     /label=IRES reverse
                     /note="IRES internal ribosome entry site, reverse primer.
                     Also called pCDH-rev"
     primer_bind     5192..5211
                     /label=IRES-F
                     /note="IRES internal ribosome entry site, forward primer"
     CDS             5466..6269
                     /codon_start=1
                     /gene="aph(3')-II (or nptII)"
                     /product="aminoglycoside phosphotransferase from Tn5"
                     /label=NeoR/KanR
                     /note="confers resistance to neomycin, kanamycin, and G418
                     (Geneticin(R))"
                     /translation="MGSAIEQDGLHAGSPAAWVERLFGYDWAQQTIGCSDAAVFRLSAQ
                     GRPVLFVKTDLSGALNELQDEAARLSWLATTGVPCAAVLDVVTEAGRDWLLLGEVPGQD
                     LLSSHLAPAEKVSIMADAMRRLHTLDPATCPFDHQAKHRIERARTRMEAGLVDQDDLDE
                     EHQGLAPAELFARLKARMPDGEDLVVTHGDACLPNIMVENGRFSGFIDCGRLGVADRYQ
                     DIALATRDIAEELGGEWADRFLVLYGIAAPDSQRIAFYRLLDEFF"
     primer_bind     complement(5529..5548)
                     /label=Neo-R
                     /note="Neomycin resistance gene, reverse primer"
     primer_bind     6139..6158
                     /label=Neo-F
                     /note="Neomycin resistance gene, forward primer"
ORIGIN
        1 gacctgcagg catgcaagct aggcgtaatc atggtcatag ctgtttcctg tgtgaaattg
       61 ttatccgctc acaattccac acaacatacg agccggaagc ataaagtgta aagcctgggg
      121 tgcctaatga gtgagctaac tcacattaat tgcgttgcgc tcactgcccg ctttccagtc
      181 gggaaacctg tcgtgccagc tgcattaatg aatcggccaa cgcgcgggga gaggcggttt
      241 gcgtattggg cgctcttccg cttcctcgct cactgactcg ctgcgctcgg tcgttcggct
      301 gcggcgagcg gtatcagctc actcaaaggc ggtaatacgg ttatccacag aatcagggga
      361 taacgcagga aagaacatgt gagcaaaagg ccagcaaaag gccaggaacc gtaaaaaggc
      421 cgcgttgctg gcgtttttcc ataggctccg cccccctgac gagcatcaca aaaatcgacg
      481 ctcaagtcag aggtggcgaa acccgacagg actataaaga taccaggcgt ttccccctgg
      541 aagctccctc gtgcgctctc ctgttccgac cctgccgctt accggatacc tgtccgcctt
      601 tctcccttcg ggaagcgtgg cgctttctca tagctcacgc tgtaggtatc tcagttcggt
      661 gtaggtcgtt cgctccaagc tgggctgtgt gcacgaaccc cccgttcagc ccgaccgctg
      721 cgccttatcc ggtaactatc gtcttgagtc caacccggta agacacgact tatcgccact
      781 ggcagcagcc actggtaaca ggattagcag agcgaggtat gtaggcggtg ctacagagtt
      841 cttgaagtgg tggcctaact acggctacac tagaagaaca gtatttggta tctgcgctct
      901 gctgaagcca gttaccttcg gaaaaagagt tggtagctct tgatccggca aacaaaccac
      961 cgctggtagc ggtggttttt ttgtttgcaa gcagcagatt acgcgcagaa aaaaaggatc
     1021 tcaagaagat cctttgatct tttctacggg gtctgacgct cagtggaacg aaaactcacg
     1081 ttaagggatt ttggtcatga gattatcaaa aaggatcttc acctagatcc ttttaaatta
     1141 aaaatgaagt tttaaatcaa tctaaagtat atatgagtaa acttggtctg acagttacca
     1201 atgcttaatc agtgaggcac ctatctcagc gatctgtcta tttcgttcat ccatagttgc
     1261 ctgactcccc gtcgtgtaga taactacgat acgggagggc ttaccatctg gccccagtgc
     1321 tgcaatgata ccgcgagacc cacgctcacc ggctccagat ttatcagcaa taaaccagcc
     1381 agccggaagg gccgagcgca gaagtggtcc tgcaacttta tccgcctcca tccagtctat
     1441 taattgttgc cgggaagcta gagtaagtag ttcgccagtt aatagtttgc gcaacgttgt
     1501 tgccattgct acaggcatcg tggtgtcacg ctcgtcgttt ggtatggctt cattcagctc
     1561 cggttcccaa cgatcaaggc gagttacatg atcccccatg ttgtgcaaaa aagcggttag
     1621 ctccttcggt cctccgatcg ttgtcagaag taagttggcc gcagtgttat cactcatggt
     1681 tatggcagca ctgcataatt ctcttactgt catgccatcc gtaagatgct tttctgtgac
     1741 tggtgagtac tcaaccaagt cattctgaga atagtgtatg cggcgaccga gttgctcttg
     1801 cccggcgtca atacgggata ataccgcgcc acatagcaga actttaaaag tgctcatcat
     1861 tggaaaacgt tcttcggggc gaaaactctc aaggatctta ccgctgttga gatccagttc
     1921 gatgtaaccc actcgtgcac ccaactgatc ttcagcatct tttactttca ccagcgtttc
     1981 tgggtgagca aaaacaggaa ggcaaaatgc cgcaaaaaag ggaataaggg cgacacggaa
     2041 atgttgaata ctcatactct tcctttttca atattattga agcatttatc agggttattg
     2101 tctcatgagc ggatacatat ttgaatgtat ttagaaaaat aaacaaatag gggttccgcg
     2161 cacatttccc cgaaaagtgc cacctgacgt ctaagaaacc attattatca tgacattaac
     2221 ctataaaaat aggcgtatca cgaggccctt tcgtctcgcg cgtttcggtg atgacggtga
     2281 aaacctctga cacatgcagc tcccggagac ggtcacagct tgtctgtaag cggatgccgg
     2341 gagcagacaa gcccgtcagg gcgcgtcagc gggtgttggc gggtgtcggg gctggcttaa
     2401 ctatgcggca tcagagcaga ttgtactgag agtgcaccat atgcggtgtg aaataccgca
     2461 cagatgcgta aggagaaaat accgcatcag gcgccattcg ccattcaggc tgcgcaactg
     2521 ttgggaaggg cgatcggtgc gggcctcttc gctattacgc cagctggcga aagggggatg
     2581 tgctgcaagg cgattaagtt gggtaacgcc agggttttcc cagtcacgac gttgtaaaac
     2641 gacggccagt gaattcgagc tcggtacccc tgccaatgaa gccgggactg gcctcccatt
     2701 cccactcacc gccaccctcc ctggccaccc agcctcgacc agtgaggaga gctggaccga
     2761 cagcgaggtg gactcatcat gctccgggca gcccatccac ctgtggcagt tcctcaagga
     2821 gttgctactc aagccccaca gctatggccg cttcattagg tggctcaaca aggagaaggg
     2881 tgagcagggt gcccaagggg cgctgcaggg ccagtgagca tggaggttgt gggggcttct
     2941 gccaggcacg gtgcatgggg gcaggggcgg gcagaggggt gaagctgatc cccacctttg
     3001 tcctagatgc caaatatgca gctctcatgg gacagccctg gggtctgtgt gcaatctgtg
     3061 tccacatctg tctcctgcta gactctgtct cacttaggag ttttagtact gcacagcacc
     3121 tggaacgagc tccaaatcca ctctccctcc accatctcat attaattaat cctgccagag
     3181 agggctgcac aggccgaact gcctgagaat agcaaagagg ttgtttcagg cttgggaact
     3241 acagagacac ctgtaatggg gaagggatgc tcttgccaag tgagccgtgg gcactgctgg
     3301 gagccacaca ggactttgca ttaggtcatg caaaccccac acagaagcag gagttggcaa
     3361 gggccaggcc tgcagggccc cagggaaccc actaaggtac acaggctcac ctgtaccggg
     3421 aggtttgtga ctccagagta ttctctgcca ttcactgggg cctgtggcac ctgctttgca
     3481 cacgtctctt taacctcacc gcaactacac cttgggagta ggcatttggg cccccacacc
     3541 ccgccccacc cgagcagggg gaggcctctg cacggggtcc cttggttcgc cacgaggctg
     3601 acctggtggt ctgcgtcttt ctccttcttg ccacctcact cataccactg gctctctcgg
     3661 ggccctcctg ctctaggcat cttcaaaatt gaggactcag cccaggtggc ccggctgtgg
     3721 ggcatccgca agaaccgtcc cgccatgaac tacgacaagc tgagccgctc catccgccag
     3781 tattacaaga agggcatcat ccggaagcca gacatctccc agcgcctcgt ctaccagttc
     3841 gtgcacccca tcgggattcc aactactgca agcgagaatc tttattttca gggcgccgcc
     3901 aaattcaaag aaaccgctgc tgctaaattc gaacgccagc acatggacag cggaggtgga
     3961 ggttcgagcg gtccctcggg ttcgtcgagc ctggaagttc tgttccaggg gcccctgtcg
     4021 tcgagcggtc cctcgggttc gatggtgagc aaaggcgagg agctgttcac cggggtggtg
     4081 cccatcctgg tcgagctgga cggcgacgta aacggccaca agttcagcgt gtccggcgag
     4141 ggcgagggcg atgccaccta cggcaagctg accctgaagt tcatctgcac caccggcaag
     4201 ctgcccgtgc cctggcccac cctcgtgacc accctgacct acggcgtgca gtgcttcagc
     4261 cgctaccccg accacatgaa gcagcacgac ttcttcaagt ccgccatgcc cgaaggctac
     4321 gtccaggagc gcaccatctt cttcaaggac gacggcaact acaagacccg cgccgaggtg
     4381 aagttcgagg gcgacaccct ggtgaaccgc atcgagctga agggcatcga cttcaaggag
     4441 gacggcaaca tcctggggca caagctggag tacaactaca acagccacaa cgtctatatc
     4501 atggccgaca agcagaagaa cggcatcaag gtgaacttca agatccgcca caacatcgag
     4561 gacggcagcg tgcagctcgc cgaccactac cagcagaaca cccccatcgg cgacggcccc
     4621 gtgctgctgc ccgacaacca ctacctgagc acccagtccg ccctgagcaa agaccccaac
     4681 gagaagcgcg atcacatggt ccttaaggag ttcgtgaccg ccgccgggat cactctcggc
     4741 atggacgagc tgtacaagta atgatctaga gtcgagttaa ttaagaattc cgcccccccc
     4801 cctctccctc ccccccccta acgttactgg ccgaagccgc ttggaataag gccggtgtgc
     4861 gtttgtctat atgttatttt ccaccatatt gccgtctttt ggcaatgtga gggcccggaa
     4921 acctggccct gtcttcttga cgagcattcc taggggtctt tcccctctcg ccaaaggaat
     4981 gcagggtctg ttgaatgtcg tgaaggaagc agttcctctg gaagcttctt gaagacaaac
     5041 aacgtctgta gcgacccttt gcaggcagcg gaacccccca cctggcgaca ggtgcctctg
     5101 cggccaaaag ccacgtgtat aagatacacc tgcaaaggcg gcacaacccc agtgccacgt
     5161 tgtgagttgg atagttgtgg aaagagtcaa atggctctcc tcaagcgtat tcaacaaggg
     5221 gctgaaggat gcccagaagg taccccattg tatgggatct gatctggggc ctcggtgcac
     5281 atgctttaca tgtgtttagt cgaggttaaa aaaacgtcta ggccccccga accacgggga
     5341 cgtggttttc ctttgaaaaa cacgatgata atatggccac aacctgttac attgcacaag
     5401 ataaaaatat atcatcacga acagtaaaac tgtctgctta cataaacagt aatacaaggg
     5461 gtgttatggg atcggccatt gaacaagatg gattgcacgc aggttctccg gccgcttggg
     5521 tggagaggct attcggctat gactgggcac aacagacaat cggctgctct gatgccgccg
     5581 tgttccggct gtcagcgcag gggcgcccgg ttctttttgt caagaccgac ctgtccggtg
     5641 ccctgaatga actgcaggac gaggcagcgc ggctatcgtg gctggccacg acgggcgttc
     5701 cttgcgcagc tgtgctcgac gttgtcactg aagcgggaag ggactggctg ctattgggcg
     5761 aagtgccggg gcaggatctc ctgtcatctc accttgctcc tgccgagaaa gtatccatca
     5821 tggctgatgc aatgcggcgg ctgcatacgc ttgatccggc tacctgccca ttcgaccacc
     5881 aagcgaaaca tcgcatcgag cgagcacgta ctcggatgga agccggtctt gtcgatcagg
     5941 atgatctgga cgaagagcat caggggctcg cgccagccga actgttcgcc aggctcaagg
     6001 cgcgcatgcc cgacggcgag gatctcgtcg tgacccatgg cgatgcctgc ttgccgaata
     6061 tcatggtgga aaatggccgc ttttctggat tcatcgactg tggccggctg ggtgtggcgg
     6121 accgctatca ggacatagcg ttggctaccc gtgatattgc tgaagagctt ggcggcgaat
     6181 gggctgaccg cttcctcgtg ctttacggta tcgccgctcc cgattcgcag cgcatcgcct
     6241 tctatcgcct tcttgacgag ttcttctgag tcgtgcctgg cccagggcct gaaacccgcc
     6301 ctcaggggcc tctctcctgc ctgccctgcc tcagccaggc cctgagatgg gggaaaacgg
     6361 gcagtctgct ctgctgctct gaccttccag agcccaaggt cagggagggg caaccaactg
     6421 ccccaggggg atatgggtcc tctggggcct tcgggaccct ggggcagggg tgcttcctcc
     6481 tcaggcccag ctgctcccct ggaggacaga gggagacagg gctgctcccc aacacctgcc
     6541 tctgacccca gcatttccag agcagagcct acagaagggc agtgactcga caaaggccac
     6601 aggcagtcca ggcctctctc tgctccatcc ccctgcctcc cattctgcac cacacctggc
     6661 atggtgcagg gagacatctg cacccctgag ttgggcagcc aggagtgccc ccgggaatgg
     6721 ataataaaga tactagagaa ctgacatgtc cccagtgtct gcgcagtgaa tggcacagcc
     6781 ccgaggtcat caatggtcaa atgcggctgt ggtcacaggg cctggagtag tcaagggagg
     6841 ttttctggag gaggtggctt tgggctgagc ctaaagggca agggataatt gattggtaga
     6901 tgcttctggg agagagatag tgaggcttca aaatcaagga ggggctagaa cagccacctc
     6961 atcttccctg tcgctgttcg ggctgagagg caggcggcaa ggccggtgct aaagaggtgc
     7021 tacatgcagg accggagtgg ggaaggcatc tttcgcatcc ttttgctctg ttgcagagca
     7081 gggctttgca gctaacaggg tggaagagag gttggttggc tcctgtttat gtttcctgaa
     7141 ggcctcagca gtgctgtctg tgaagatgtg agctcctgtg agtgggtgtg agac
//
